Addgene plasmid #154783: pUC_h7SK Mma PylT (UUA)
Purpose: plasmid with single copy of Mma PylT (UUA anticodon)
Depositing lab: Simon Elsaesser. Depositing organization: Karolinska Institutet. Publication: Site-Specific Incorporation of Two ncAAs for Two-Color Bioorthogonal Labeling and Crosslinking of Proteins on Live Mammalian Cells. Meineke B, Heimgartner J, Eirich J, Landreh M, Elsasser SJ. Cell Rep. 2020 Jun 23;31(12):107811. doi: 10.1016/j.celrep.2020.107811. PubMed 32579937.
Backbone
  Vector backbone: pUC
  Backbone manufacturer: IDT
  Vector type: Mammalian Expression
Growth in bacteria
  Bacterial resistance: Kanamycin, 50 μg/mL
  Growth temperature: 37°C
  Growth strain: NEB Stable
  Copy number: High Copy
Gene/Insert
  Gene/Insert name: Mma PylT
  Species: Methanosarcina mazei
  Insert size (bp): 312
  Mutation: U25C and UUA anticodon
  Promoter: h7SK
  Cloning method: Unknown
Terms and licenses: Academic/Nonprofit Terms; Industry Terms: Not Available to Industry
How to cite: pUC_h7SK Mma PylT (UUA) was a gift from Simon Elsaesser (Addgene plasmid # 154783 ; http://n2t.net/addgene:154783 ; RRID:Addgene_154783)
