[The description below was written by a language model from this plasmid's Addgene catalogue record and pLannotate feature annotations shown in this document.]
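Description:
pUC_h7SK Mma PylT (UUA) is a small (about 3.1 kb) pUC-type plasmid, built on a commercially synthesised backbone and catalogued as a mammalian expression vector. It carries a single copy of the Methanosarcina mazei pyrrolysyl tRNA gene (PylT). It is propagated in E. coli at high copy from a ColE1/pUC origin and selected with kanamycin through an aph(3')-Ia aminoglycoside phosphotransferase gene, which the annotation places downstream of a cat promoter. The remaining annotated elements are backbone remnants with no evident role in the payload: fragments of lacZα, lacI, rop and the bom region, plus the lac promoter, lac operator and CAP binding site. No mammalian selection cassette or mammalian origin is annotated, which fits use by transient transfection.

The insert is recorded as 312 bp and consists of the tRNA gene under the human 7SK promoter, an RNA polymerase III promoter commonly used to drive short non-coding RNAs in mammalian cells. The feature table detects the tRNA itself as a roughly 70 nt ncRNA but does not annotate the 7SK promoter, which is known only from the catalogue fields. The tRNA carries a U25C substitution and its anticodon is changed to UUA, which would decode the ochre (UAA) stop codon rather than the amber codon read by wild-type PylT. The plasmid encodes no aminoacyl-tRNA synthetase, so it must be paired with a construct supplying a cognate pyrrolysyl-tRNA synthetase and a target gene containing the matching stop codon. The associated work concerns site-specific incorporation of two distinct non-canonical amino acids for two-colour bioorthogonal labelling and crosslinking of proteins on live mammalian cells. In that setting, a suppressor tRNA like this one provides one of the decoding channels.
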