Features (pLannotate 1.2.2; 11 found; start..end, strand, type, name):
    137..236     +  misc_feature   bom (fragment): basis of mobility region from pBR322
    242..396     -  CDS            lacZα (fragment): LacZα fragment of β-galactosidase; lacZ fragment
    751..819     +  ncRNA          tRNA: Accession: RF00005 - tRNA
    909..925     -  protein_bind   lac operator: The lac repressor binds to the lac operator to inhibit transcription in E. coli. This inhibition can be relieved by adding lactose or isopropyl-β-D-thiogalactopyranoside (IPTG). lac repressor encoded by lacI
    933..963     -  promoter       lac promoter: promoter for the E. coli lac operon
    978..999     -  protein_bind   CAP binding site: CAP binding activates transcription in the presence of cAMP. E. coli catabolite activator protein
   1012..1104    -  CDS            lacI (fragment): lac repressor; lacI; The lac repressor binds to the lac operator to inhibit transcription in E. coli. This inhibition can be relieved by adding lactose or isopropyl-β-D-thiogalactopyranoside (IPTG).
   1287..1875    -  rep_origin     ori: high-copy-number ColE1/pMB1/pBR322/pUC origin of replication
   2046..2861    -  CDS            KanR: aminoglycoside phosphotransferase; aph(3')-Ia; confers resistance to kanamycin in bacteria or G418 (Geneticin®) in eukaryotes
   2862..2964    -  promoter       cat promoter: promoter of the E. coli cat gene encoding chloramphenicol acetyltransferase
   3059..35      +  CDS            rop (fragment) (across the origin): Rop protein, which maintains plasmids at low copy number; rop
>Addgene plasmid #154783 | pUC_h7SK Mma PylT (UUA) | addgene full sequence | sequence record 310387 | Addgene NGS Result
TCGCGCGTTTCGGTGATGACGGTGAAAACCTCTGACACATGCAGCTCCCGGAGACGGTCACAGCTTGTCT
GTAAGCGGATGCCGGGAGCAGACAAGCCCGTCAGGGCGCGTCAGCGGGTGTTGGCGGGTGTCGGGGCTGG
CTTAACTATGCGGCATCAGAGCAGATTGTACTGAGAGTGCACCAAATGCGGTGTGAAATACCGCACAGAT
GCGTAAGGAGAAAATACCGCATCAGGCGCCATTCGCCATTCAGGCTGCGCAACTGTTGGGAAGGGCGATC
GGTGCGGGCCTCATCGCTATTACGCCAGCTGGCGAAAGGGGGATGTGCTGCAAGGCGATTAAGTTGGGTA
ACGCCAGGGTTTTCCCAGTCACGACGTTGTAAAACGACGGCCAGTGCAACGCGATGACGATGGATAGCGA
TTCATCGATGAGCTGACCCGATCGCCGCCGCCGGAGGGTTGCGTTTGAGACGGGCGACAGATTTTCTAGA
GCACTAGTGGCCTTGGAGCTGCAGTATTTAGCATGCCCCACCCATCTGCAAGGCATTCTGGATAGTGTCA
AAACAGCCGGAAATCAAGTCCGTTTATCTCAAACTTTAGCATTTTGGGAATAAATGATATTTGCTATGCT
GGTTAAATTAGATTTTAGTTAAATTTCCTGCTGAAGCTCTAGTACGATAAGTAACTTGACCTAAGTGTAA
AGTTGAGATTTCCTTCAGGTTTATATAGCTTGTGCGCCGCCTGGGTACCTCGGAAACCTGATCATGTAGA
TCGAACGGACTTTAAATCCGTTCAGCCGGGTTAGATTCCCGGGGTTTCCGGACAAGTGCGGTTTTTATCA
GTTCTGGACCAGCGAGCTGTGCTGCGACTCGTGGCGTAATCATGGTCATAGCTGTTTCCTGTGTGAAATT
GTTATCCGCTCACAATTCCACACAACATACGAGCCGGAAGCATAAAGTGTAAAGCCTGGGGTGCCTAATG
AGTGAGCTAACTCACATTAATTGCGTTGCGCTCACTGCCCGCTTTCCAGTCGGGAAACCTGTCGTGCCAG
CTGCATTAATGAATCGGCCAACGCGCGGGGAGAGGCGGTTTGCGTATTGGGCGCTCTTCCGCTTCCTCGC
TCACTGACTCGCTGCGCTCGGTCGTTCGGCTGCGGCGAGCGGTATCAGCTCACTCAAAGGCGGTAATACG
GTTATCCACAGAATCAGGGGATAACGCAGGAAAGAACATGTGAGCAAAAGGCCAGCAAAAGGCCAGGAAC
CGTAAAAAGGCCGCGTTGCTGGCGTTTTTCCATAGGCTCCGCCCCCCTGACGAGCATCACAAAAATCGAC
GCTCAAGTCAGAGGTGGCGAAACCCGACAGGACTATAAAGATACCAGGCGTTTCCCCCTGGAAGCTCCCT
CGTGCGCTCTCCTGTTCCGACCCTGTCGCTTACCGGATACCTGTCCGCCTTTCTCCCTTCGGGAAGCGTG
GCGCTTTCTCATAGCTCACGCTGTAGGTATCTCAGTTCGGTGTAGGTCGTTCGCTCCAAGCTGGGCTGTG
TGCACGAACCCCCCGTTCAGCCCGACCGCTGCGCCTTATCCGGTAACTATCGTCTTGAGTCCAACCCGGT
AAGACACGACTTATCGCCACTGGCAGCAGCCACTGGTAACAGGATTAGCAGAGCGAGGTATGTAGGCGGT
GCTACAGAGTTCTTGAAGTGGTGGCCTAACTACGGCTACACTAGAAGAACAGTATTTGGTATCTGCGCTC
TGCTGAAGCCAGTTACCTTCGGAAAAAGAGTTGGTAGCTCTTGATCCGGCAAACAAACCACCGCTGGTAG
CGGTGGTTTTTTTGTTTGCAAGCAGCAGATTACGCGCAGAAAAAAAGGATCTCAAGAAGATCCTTTGATC
TTTTCTACGGGGTCTGACGCTCAGTGGAACGAAAACTCACGTTAAGGGATTTTGGTCATGAGATTATCAA
AAAGGATCTTCACCTAGATCCTTTTAAATTAAAAATGAAGTTTTAAATCAATCTAAAGTATATATGAGTA
AACTTGGTCTGACAGTTAGAAAAACTCATCGAGCATCAAGTGAAACTGCAATTTATTCATATCAGGATTA
TCAATACCATATTTTTGAAAAAGCCGTTTCTGTAATGAAGGAGAAAACTCACCGAGGCAGTTCCATAGGA
TGGCAAGATCCTGGTATCGGTCTGCGATTCCGACTCGTCCAACATCAATACAACCTATTAATTTCCCCTC
GTCAAAAATAAGGTTATCAAGTGAGAAATCACCATGAGTGACGACTGAATCCGGTGAGAATGGCAAGAGT
TTATGCATTTCTTTCCAGACTTGTTCAACAGGCCAGCCATTACGCTCGTCATCAAAATCACTCGCACCAA
CCAAACCGTTATTCATTCGTGATTGCGCCTGAGCGAGACGAAATACGCGATCGCCGTTAAAAGGACAATT
ACAAACAGGAATCGAATGCAACCGGCGCAGGAACACTGCCAGCGCATCAACAATATTTTCACCTGAATCA
GGATATTCTTCTAATACCTGGAATGCTGTTTTCCCTGGGATCGCAGTGGTGAGTAACCATGCATCATCAG
GAGTACGGATAAAATGCTTGATGGTCGGAAGAGGCATAAATTCCGTCAGCCAGTTTAGCCTGACCATCTC
ATCTGTAACATCATTGGCAACGCTACCTTTGCCATGTTTCAGAAACAACTCTGGCGCATCGGGCTTCCCA
TACAATCGATAGATTGTCGCACCTGATTGCCCGACATTATCGCGAGCCCATTTATACCCATATAAATCAG
CATCCATGTTGGAATTTAATCGCGGCTTCAAGCAAGACGTTTCCCGTTGAATATGGCTCATTTTAGCTTC
CTTAGCTCCTGAAAATCTCGATAACTCAAAAAATACGCCCGGTAGTGATCTTATTTCATTATGGTGAAAG
TTGGAACCTCTTACGTGCCGATCACACATTTCCCCGAAAAGTGCCACCTGACGTCTAAGAAACCATTATT
ATCATGACATTAACCTATAAAAATAGGCGTATCACGAGGCCCTTTCGTC
